Addgene plasmid #126257: pGWB14-LYX039
Purpose: With a Nicotiana benthamiana transcription factor in PGWB14 backbone, for Agrobacterium mediated transient or stable expression corresponding transcription factor fused with a C-terminal HA tag.
Depositing lab: Silin Zhong. Depositing organization: Chinese University of Hong Kong.
Backbone
  Vector backbone: pGWB14
  Vector type: Plant Expression
  Selectable markers: Hygromycin
Growth in bacteria
  Bacterial resistance: Kanamycin, 50 μg/mL
  Growth temperature: 37°C
  Growth strain: DH5alpha
  Copy number: Low Copy
Gene/Insert
  Gene/Insert name: Niben101Scf02063g03016.1
  Species: Nicotiana benthamiana
  Promoter: CaMV 35S
  Tag / fusion protein: HA (C terminal on insert)
  Cloning method: Gibson Cloning
Terms and licenses: Academic/Nonprofit Terms; Industry Terms: Not Available to Industry
How to cite: pGWB14-LYX039 was a gift from Silin Zhong (Addgene plasmid # 126257 ; http://n2t.net/addgene:126257 ; RRID:Addgene_126257)
