[The description below was written by a language model from this plasmid's Addgene catalogue record and pLannotate feature annotations shown in this document.]
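Description:
pGWB14-LYX039 is a plant expression binary vector of about 15.2 kb built on the pGWB14 backbone. It is intended for Agrobacterium-mediated transient or stable expression of a Nicotiana benthamiana transcription factor (gene model Niben101Scf02063g03016.1) carrying a C-terminal HA tag. The backbone is a low-copy, broad-host-range IncP-type replicon. It carries oriV with the trfA replication protein, along with oriT and traJ for mobilisation, so it can be maintained in both E. coli and Agrobacterium. Bacterial selection is by kanamycin (KanR). The annotation also picks up backbone remnants: an IS1 element, partial tetracycline resistance sequences, and fragments of ColE1 ori, lacZα, M13 ori and lacI.

Three expression units lie between the nopaline-type right and left T-DNA border repeats. In the main cassette, a CaMV 35S promoter drives the transcription factor coding region. This region is flanked by attB1 and attB2 Gateway sites, fused in frame to a 3xHA epitope, and terminated by the NOS terminator. The record lists Gibson assembly as the cloning method. The annotated similarity to Arabidopsis BHLH104 suggests the insert encodes a bHLH-family protein, although the catalogue entry does not state the family. A second 35S-driven unit encodes the tomato bushy stunt virus P19 silencing suppressor with a CaMV poly(A) signal. P19 is not mentioned in the catalogue fields, but it would be expected to boost expression in agroinfiltrated leaves by limiting post-transcriptional gene silencing. The third unit is a 35S promoter–HygR–NOS terminator cassette that provides hygromycin selection of stably transformed plants. The HA tag allows detection or immunoprecipitation of the expressed factor.
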