Features (pLannotate 1.2.2; 36 found; start..end, strand, type, name):
      3..89      -  CDS            traI (fragment): TRAI6_ECOLX - Experimental evidence at protein level: Swiss-Prot protein existence level 1. The initiation process of transfer DNA synthesis requires the interaction of at least three plasmid-specific components (TraH, I, and J) at the transfer origin resulting in the assembly of a specialised nucleoprotein complex - the relaxosome. Site- and strand-specific cleavage at the transfer origin is dependent on TraI and TraJ. From Escherichia coli.
    127..498     -  CDS            traJ: oriT-recognizing protein; traJ
    531..640     -  oriT           oriT: incP origin of transfer
    772..962     +  rep_origin     ori (fragment): high-copy-number ColE1/pMB1/pBR322/pUC origin of replication
   1321..1971    -  CDS            TetR: tetracycline resistance regulatory protein; tetR
   2077..2326    +  CDS            TcR (fragment): tetracycline efflux protein; tetA; confers resistance to tetracycline
   2436..2460    -  misc_feature   RB T-DNA repeat: right border repeat from nopaline C58 T-DNA
   2490..2508    +  misc_feature   MCS (fragment): pUC18/19 multiple cloning site
   2559..2904    +  promoter       CaMV 35S promoter: strong constitutive promoter from cauliflower mosaic virus
   2856..2902    +  promoter       minimal CaMV 35S promoter: minimal 35S promoter from cauliflower mosaic virus
   2914..2932    -  misc_feature   MCS (fragment): pUC18/19 multiple cloning site
   2943..3458    +  CDS            P19_TBSVC: Experimental evidence at protein level: Swiss-Prot protein existence level 1. Acts as a suppressor of RNA-mediated gene silencing, also known as post-transcriptional gene silencing (PTGS), a mechanism of plant viral defense that limits the accumulation of viral RNAs. Binds to short interfering RNAs (siRNAs) with high affinity. Acts as a molecular caliper to specifically select siRNAs based on the length of the duplex region of the RNA (By similarity). From Tomato bushy stunt virus (strain Cherry) (TBSV).
   3531..3707    +  polyA_signal   CaMV poly(A) signal: cauliflower mosaic virus polyadenylation signal
   4210..4551    +  promoter       CaMV 35S promoter: strong constitutive promoter from cauliflower mosaic virus
   4562..4586    +  protein_bind   attB1: mutant version of attB; recombination site for the Gateway® BP reaction BP Clonase™
   4745..5317    +  CDS            BHLH104 (fragment): BH104_ARATH - Also known as EN136. Experimental evidence at protein level: Swiss-Prot protein existence level 1. From Arabidopsis thaliana (Mouse-ear cress).
   5325..5349    -  protein_bind   attB2: mutant version of attB; recombination site for the Gateway® BP reaction BP Clonase™
   5378..5467    +  CDS            3xHA: three tandem HA epitope tags
   5501..5753    +  terminator     NOS terminator: nopaline synthase terminator and poly(A) signal
   6182..6434    -  terminator     NOS terminator: nopaline synthase terminator and poly(A) signal
   6458..6886    -  CDS            nos (fragment): DHNO_AGRT7 - Protein inferred from homology: Swiss-Prot protein existence level 3. From Agrobacterium tumefaciens (strain T37).
   6902..7927    -  CDS            HygR: aminoglycoside phosphotransferase from E. coli; aph(4)-Ia; confers resistance to hygromycin
   7937..8281    -  promoter       CaMV 35S promoter: strong constitutive promoter from cauliflower mosaic virus
   7938..7984    -  promoter       minimal CaMV 35S promoter: minimal 35S promoter from cauliflower mosaic virus
   8419..8574    +  CDS            lacZα (fragment) (sequence partly withheld): LacZα fragment of β-galactosidase; lacZ fragment
   8572..8872    +  rep_origin     M13 ori (fragment) (sequence partly withheld): M13 bacteriophage origin of replication; arrow indicates direction of (+) strand synthesis
   8873..9003    +  CDS            lacI (fragment): lac repressor; lacI; The lac repressor binds to the lac operator to inhibit transcription in E. coli. This inhibition can be relieved by adding lactose or isopropyl-β-D-thiogalactopyranoside (IPTG).
   9057..9081    -  misc_feature   LB T-DNA repeat: left border repeat from nopaline C58 T-DNA
  10538..10657   -  CDS            tetR (fragment): TETR1_ECOLX - Experimental evidence at protein level: Swiss-Prot protein existence level 1. TetR is the repressor of the tetracycline resistance element; its N-terminal region forms a helix-turn-helix structure and binds DNA. Binding of tetracycline to TetR reduces the repressor affinity for the tetracycline resistance gene (tetA) promoter operator sites. From Escherichia coli.
  10677..11825   -  CDS            trfA: trans-acting replication protein that binds to and activates oriV
  12124..12918   -  CDS            KanR: aminoglycoside phosphotransferase; aphA-3; confers resistance to kanamycin
  13110..13877   +  mobile_element IS1: prokaryotic transposable element IS1
  13886..14035   -  CDS            satA (fragment): STA_BACSU - Also known as yyaR. Experimental evidence at protein level: Swiss-Prot protein existence level 1. Involved in resistance to streptothricin, a broad-spectrum antibiotic produced by streptomycetes. Detoxifies streptothricin via acetylation of the beta amino group of the first beta-lysyl moiety of streptothricin. From Bacillus subtilis (strain 168).
  14034..14228   -  CDS            satA (fragment): STA_BACSU - Also known as yyaR. Experimental evidence at protein level: Swiss-Prot protein existence level 1. Involved in resistance to streptothricin, a broad-spectrum antibiotic produced by streptomycetes. Detoxifies streptothricin via acetylation of the beta amino group of the first beta-lysyl moiety of streptothricin. From Bacillus subtilis (strain 168).
  14231..14506   -  CDS            klaC (fragment): KLAC_ECOLX - Also known as telB. Protein predicted: Swiss-Prot protein existence level 4. Belongs to the kla operon, which is associated with cryptic tellurite resistance, and IncW plasmid fertility inhibition. From Escherichia coli.
  14570..15201   -  rep_origin     oriV: incP origin of replication
>Addgene plasmid #126257 | pGWB14-LYX039 | addgene full sequence | sequence record 246489 | Addgene NGS Result
TCGGTCTTGCCTTGCTCGTCGGTGATGTACTTCACCAGCTCCGCGAAGTCGCTCTTCTTGATGGAGCGCA
TGGGGACGTGCTTGGCAATCACGCGCACCCCCCGGCCGTTTTAGCGGCTAAAAAAGTCATGGCTCTGCCC
TCGGGCGGACCACGCCCATCATGACCTTGCCAAGCTCGTCCTGCTTCTCTTCGATCTTCGCCAGCAGGGC
GAGGATCGTGGCATCACCGAACCGCGCCGTGCGCGGGTCGTCGGTGAGCCAGAGTTTCAGCAGGCCGCCC
AGGCGGCCCAGGTCGCCATTGATGCGGGCCAGCTCGCGGACGTGCTCATAGTCCACGACGCCCGTGATTT
TGTAGCCCTGGCCGACGGCCAGCAGGTAGGCCGACAGGCTCATGCCGGCCGCCGCCGCCTTTTCCTCAAT
CGCTCTTCGTTCGTCTGGAAGGCAGTACACCTTGATAGGTGGGCTGCCCTTCCTGGTTGGCTTGGTTTCA
TCAGCCATCCGCTTGCCCTCATCTGTTACGCCGGCGGTAGCCGGCCAGCCTCGCAGAGCAGGATTCCCGT
TGAGCACCGCCAGGTGCGAATAAGGGACAGTGAAGAAGGAACACCCGCTCGCGGGTGGGCCTACTTCACC
TATCCTGCCCGGCTGACGCCGTTGGATACACCAAGGAAAGTCTACACGAACCCTTTGGCAAAATCCTGTA
TATCGTGCGAAAAAGGATGGATATACCGAAAAAATCGCTATAATGACCCCGAAGCAGGGTTATGCAGCGG
AAAAGCGCCACGCTTCCCGAAGGGAGAAAGGCGGACAGGTATCCGGTAAGCGGCAGGGTCGGAACAGGAG
AGCGCACGAGGGAGCTTCCAGGGGGAAACGCCTGGTATCTTTATAGTCCTGTCGGGTTTCGCCACCTCTG
ACTTGAGCGTCGATTTTTGTGATGCTCGTCAGGGGGGCGGAGCCTATGGAAAAACGCCAGCAACGCGGCC
TTTTTACGGTTCCTGGCCTTTTGCTGGCCTTTTGCTCACATGTTCTTTCCTGCGTTATCCCCTGATTCTG
TGGATAACCGTATTACCGCCTTTGAGTGAGCTGATACCGCTCGCCGCAGCCGAACGACCGAGCGCAGCGA
GTCAGTGAGCGAGGAAGCGGAAGAGCGCCAGAAGGCCGCCAGAGAGGCCGAGCGCGGCCGTGAGGCTTGG
ACGCTAGGGCAGGGCATGAAAAAGCCCGTAGCGGGCTGCTACGGGCGTCTGACGCGGTGGAAAGGGGGAG
GGGATGTTGTCTACATGGCTCTGCTGTAGTGAGTGGGTTGCGCTCCGGCAGCGGTCCTGATCAATCGTCA
CCCTTTCTCGGTCCTTCAACGTTCCTGACAACGAGCCTCCTTTTCGCCAATCCATCGACAATCACCGCGA
GTCCCTGCTCGAACGCTGCGTCCGGACCGGCTTCGTCGAAGGCGTCTATCGCGGCCCGCAACAGCGGCGA
GAGCGGAGCCTGTTCAACGGTGCCGCCGCGCTCGCCGGCATCGCTGTCGCCGGCCTGCTCCTCAAGCACG
GCCCCAACAGTGAAGTAGCTGATTGTCATCAGCGCATTGACGGCGTCCCCGGCCGAAAAACCCGCCTCGC
AGAGGAAGCGAAGCTGCGCGTCGGCCGTTTCCATCTGCGGTGCGCCCGGTCGCGTGCCGGCATGGATGCG
CGCGCCATCGCGGTAGGCGAGCAGCGCCTGCCTGAAGCTGCGGGCATTCCCGATCAGAAATGAGCGCCAG
TCGTCGTCGGCTCTCGGCACCGAATGCGTATGATTCTCCGCCAGCATGGCTTCGGCCAGTGCGTCGAGCA
GCGCCCGCTTGTTCCTGAAGTGCCAGTAAAGCGCCGGCTGCTGAACCCCCAACCGTTCCGCCAGTTTGCG
TGTCGTCAGACCGTCTACGCCGACCTCGTTCAACAGGTCCAGGGCGGCACGGATCACTGTATTCGGCTGC
AACTTTGTCATGCTTGACACTTTATCACTGATAAACATAATATGTCCACCAACTTATCAGTGATAAAGAA
TCCGCGCGTTCAATCGGACCAGCGGAGGCTGGTCCGGAGGCCAGACGTGAAACCCAACATACCCCTGATC
GTAATTCTGAGCACTGTCGCGCTCGACGCTGTCGGCATCGGCCTGATTATGCCGGTGCTGCCGGGCCTCC
TGCGCGATCTGGTTCACTCGAACGACGTCACCGCCCACTATGGCATTCTGCTGGCGCTGTATGCGTTGGT
GCAATTTGCCTGCGCACCTGTGCTGGGCGCGCTGTCGGATCGTTTCGGGCGGCGGCCAATCTTGCTCGTC
TCGCTGGCCGGCGCCAGATCTGGGGAACCCTGTGGTTGGCATGCACATACAAATGGACGAACGGATAAAC
CTTTTCACGCCCTTTTAAATATCCGATTATTCTAATAAACGCTCTTTTCTCTTAGGTTTACCCGCCAATA
TATCCTGTCAAACACTGATAGTTTAAACGTTGCGATTAAGAATTCGAGCTCGGTACCCCCCTACTCCAAA
AATGTCAAAGATACAGTCTCAGAAGACCAAAGGGCTATTGAGACTTTTCAACAAAGGGTAATTTCGGGAA
ACCTCCTCGGATTCCATTGCCCAGCTATCTGTCACTTCATCGAAAGGACAGTAGAAAAGGAAGGTGGCTC
CTACAAATGCCATCATTGCGATAAAGGAAAGGCTATCATTCAAGATGCCTCTGCCGACAGTGGTCCCAAA
GATGGACCCCCACCCACGAGGAGCATCGTGGAAAAAGAAGACGTTCCAACCACGTCTTCAAAGCAAGTGG
ATTGATGTGACATCTCCACTGACGTAAGGGATGACGCACAATCCCACTATCCTTCGCAAGACCCTTCCTC
TATATAAGGAAGTTCATTTCATTTGGAGAGGACAGCCCAAGCTTCGACTCTAGAGGATCCCCTTAAATCG
ATATGGAACGAGCTATACAAGGAAACGACGCTAGGGAACAAGCTAACAGTGAACGTTGGGATGGAGGATC
AGGAGGTACCACTTCTCCCTTCAAACTTCCTGACGAAAGTCCGAGTTGGACTGAGTGGCGGCTACATAAC
GATGAGACGAATTCGAATCAAGATAATCCCCTTGGTTTCAAGGAAAGCTGGGGTTTCGGGAAAGTTGTAT
TTAAGAGATATCTCAGATACGACAGGACGGAAGCTTCACTGCACAGAGTCCTTGGATCTTGGACGGGAGA
TTCGGTTAACTATGCAGCATCTCGATTTTTCGGTTTCGACCAGATCGGATGTACCTATAGTATTCGGTTT
CGAGGAGTTAGTATCACCGTTTCTGGAGGGTCTCGAACTCTTCAGCATCTCTGTGAGATGGCAATTCGGT
CTAAGCAAGAACTGCTACAGCTTGCCCCAATCGAAGTGGAAAGTAATGTATCAAGAGGATGCCCTGAAGG
TACTCAAACCTTCGAAAAAGAAAGCGAGTAAGTCGAGGGCGAGCTCGAATTCGGTACGCTGAAATCACCA
GTCTCTCTCTACAAATCTATCTCTCTCTATTTTCTCCATAAATAATGTGTGAGTAGTTTCCCGATAAGGG
AAATTAGGGTTCTTATAGGGTTTCGCTCATGTGTTGAGCATATAAGAAACCCTTAGTATGTATTTGTATT
TGTAAAATACTTCTATCAATAAAATTTCTAATTCCTAAAACCAAAATCCAGTACTAAAATCCAGATCTCC
CTGCAGGTCCCCAGATTAGCCTTTTCAATTTCAGAAAGAATGCTAACCCACAGATGGTTAGAGAGGCTTA
CGCAGCAGGTCTCATCAAGACGATCTACCCGAGCAATAATCTCCAGGAAATCAAATACCTTCCCAAGAAG
GTTAAAGATGCAGTCAAAAGATTCAGGACTAACTGCATCAAGAACACAGAGAAAGATATATTTCTCAAGA
TCAGAAGTACTATTCCAGTATGGACGATTCAAGGCTTGCTTCACAAACCAAGGCAAGTAATAGAGATTGG
AGTCTCTAAAAAGGTAGTTCCCACTGAATCAAAGGCCATGGAGTCAAAGATTCAAATAGAGGACCTAACA
GAACTCGCCGTAAAGACTGGCGAACAGTTCATACAGAGTCTCTTACGACTCAATGACAAGAAGAAAATCT
TCGTCAACATGGTGGAGCACGACACACTTGTCTACTCCAAAAATATCAAAGATACAGTCTCAGAAGACCA
AAGGGCAATTGAGACTTTTCAACAAAGGGTAATATCCGGAAACCTCCTCGGATTCCATTGCCCAGCTATC
TGTCACTTTATTGTGAAGATAGTGGAAAAGGAAGGTGGCTCCTACAAATGCCATCATTGCGATAAAGGAA
AGGCCATCGTTGAAGATGCCTCTGCCGACAGTGGTCCCAAAGATGGACCCCCACCCACGAGGAGCATCGT
GGAAAAAGAAGACGTTCCAACCACGTCTTCAAAGCAAGTGGATTGATGTGATATCTCCACTGACGTAAGG
GATGACGCACAATCCCACTATCCTTCGCAAGACCCTTCCTCTATATAAGGAAGTTCATTTCATTTGGAGA
GAACACGGGGGACAAGTTTGTACAAAAAAGCAGGCTCCACCACTAGTATGGGTCAATTAGATTCATTTCG
AGATAACAGTTGGGACTTAATTGATATAAACAGTTTTATAGATGAAGCACCTTCAGATTTCTTTTGGAAT
GATCAAATCCAGAACCAGAACCAAAGGGTCGATTGGAATCAGCCTCTCTGCCTTTCGGGTGGAGCTGTAA
CAGAAGTCGAGGCACCTCTCAGCAATGCTACATTTCAGGAGGAGTGTATAGAAACAGAATGCCCTCGGAA
GAGAGGCCGAAATGAGTCTTGCAGCAAACAAGGTAGCAAAGCCTGCCGTGAGAAATTAAGAAGGGAAAAA
TTGAATGAGAGGTTTTCAGAGCTATGCTCTGTTCTGGAACCTGGGAGACCTGTAAAAACAGACAAAATGA
CCATACTTGGTGATGCTATTCGTGTTCTAAACGAACTGAAGACTGAATCTGACGAATACAAAGAGATGAA
CCAAAAGCTTATGGAAGAGATTAAAACGTTGAAGGCAGAGAAGAATGAACTTCGTGAAGAGAAACTCGCA
CTGAAAGCAGACAAAGAGAGGATGGAGCAAGAGTTGAAAGCTACGGCTACTCCAGCAAGTTTTATTCCAT
CCCATCCAGCAGCATATCAGCCGCCAGTAAATAAGATGTCAGTTTTCCCAAGTTATGGTTATGTGCCAAT
GTGGCAGTATCTACCGCCATCTTCCAGGGATACATCTCAAGATCATGCGCTCAGGCCTCCTGCTGCACCC
GGGGACCCAGCTTTCTTGTACAAAGTGGTTGATAACAGCGGGTTAATTAACATCTTTTACCCATACGATG
TTCCTGACTATGCGGGCTATCCCTATGACGTCCCGGACTATGCAGGATCCTATCCATATGACGTTCCAGA
TTACGCTGCTCAGTGCAGCGCTTAGAGCTCGAATTTCCCCGATCGTTCAAACATTTGGCAATAAAGTTTC
TTAAGATTGAATCCTGTTGCCGGTCTTGCGATGATTATCATATAATTTCTGTTGAATTACGTTAAGCATG
TAATAATTAACATGTAATGCATGACGTTATTTATGAGATGGGTTTTTATGATTAGAGTCCCGCAATTATA
CATTTAATACGCGATAGAAAACAAAATATAGCGCGCAAACTAGGATAAATTATCGCGCGCGGTGTCATCT
ATGTTACTAGATCGGGAATTAGCTTCATCAACGCAAGACATGCGCACGACCGTCTGACAGGAGAGGAATT
TCCGACGAGCACAGAAAGGACTTGCTCTTGGACGTAGGCCTATTTCTCAGGCACATGTATCAAGTGTTCG
GACGTGGGTTTTCGATGGTGTATCAGCCGCCGCCAACTGGGAGATGAGGAGGCTTTCTTGGGGGGCAGTC
AGCAGTTCATTTCACAAGACAGAGGAACTTGTAAGGAGATGCACTGATTTATCTTGGCGCAAACCAGCAG
GACGAATTAGTGGGAATAGCCCGCGAATATCTAAGTTATGCCTGTCGGCATGAGCAGAAACTTCCAATTC
GAAACAGTTTGGAGAGGTTGTTTTTGGGCATACCTTTTGTTAGTCAGCCTCTCGATTGCTCATCGTCATT
ACACAGTACCGAAGTTTGATCGATCTAGTAACATAGATGACACCGCGCGCGATAATTTATCCTAGTTTGC
GCGCTATATTTTGTTTTCTATCGCGTATTAAATGTATAATTGCGGGACTCTAATCATAAAAACCCATCTC
ATAAATAACGTCATGCATTACATGTTAATTATTACATGCTTAACGTAATTCAACAGAAATTATATGATAA
TCATCGCAAGACCGGCAACAGGATTCAATCTTAAGAAACTTTATTGCCAAATGTTTGAACGATCTGCTTC
GACGCACTCCTTCTTTACTCCACCATCTCGTCCTTATTGAAAACGTGGGTAGCACCAAAACGAATCAAGT
CGCTGGAACTGAAGTTACCAATCACGCTGGATGATTTGCCAGTTGGATTAATCTTGCCTTTCCCCGCATG
AATAATATTGATGAATGCATGCGTGAGGGGTATTTCGATTTTGGCAATAGCTGCAATTGCCGCGACATCC
TCCAACGAGCATAATTCTTCAGAAAAATAGCGATGTTCCATGTTGTCAGGGCATGCATGATGCACGTTAT
GAGGTGACGGTGCTAGGCAGTATTCCCTCAAAGTTTCATAGTCAGTATCATATTCATCATTGCATTCCTG
CAAGAGAGAATTGAGACGCAATCCACACGCTGCGGCAACCTTCCGGCGTTCGTGGTCTATTTGCTCTTGG
ACGTTGCAAACGTAAGTGTTGGATCCCGGTCGGCATCTACTCTATTCCTTTGCCCTCGGACGAGTGCTGG
GGCGTCGGTTTCCACTATCGGCGAGTACTTCTACACAGCCATCGGTCCAGACGGCCGCGCTTCTGCGGGC
GATTTGTGTACGCCCGACAGTCCCGGCTCCGGATCGGACGATTGCGTCGCATCGACCCTGCGCCCAAGCT
GCATCATCGAAATTGCCGTCAACCAAGCTCTGATAGAGTTGGTCAAGACCAATGCGGAGCATATACGCCC
GGAGCCGCGGCGATCCTGCAAGCTCCGGATGCCTCCGCTCGAAGTAGCGCGTCTGCTGCTCCATACAAGC
CAACCACGGCCTCCAGAAGAAGATGTTGGCGACCTCGTATTGGGAATCCCCGAACATCGCCTCGCTCCAG
TCAATGACCGCTGTTATGCGGCCATTGTCCGTCAGGACATTGTTGGAGCCGAAATCCGCGTGCACGAGGT
GCCGGACTTCGGGGCAGTCCTCGGCCCAAAGCATCAGCTCATCGAGAGCCTGCGCGACGGACGCACTGAC
GGTGTCGTCCATCACAGTTTGCCAGTGATACACATGGGGATCAGCAATCGCGCATATGAAATCACGCCAT
GTAGTGTATTGACCGATTCCTTGCGGTCCGAATGGGCCGAACCCGCTCGTCTGGCTAAGATCGGCCGCAG
CGATCGCATCCATGGCCTCCGCGACCGGCTGCAGAACAGCGGGCAGTTCGGTTTCAGGCAGGTCTTGCAA
CGTGACACCCTGTGCACGGCGGGAGATGCAATAGGTCAGGCTCTCGCTGAATTCCCCAATGTCAAGCACT
TCCGGAATCGGGAGCGCGGCCGATGCAAAGTGCCGATAAACATAACGATCTTTGTAGAAACCATCGGCGC
AGCTATTTACCCGCAGGACATATCCACGCCCTCCTACATCGAAGCTGAAAGCACGAGATTCTTCGCCCTC
CGAGAGCTGCATCAGGTCGGAGACGCTGTCGAACTTTTCGATCAGAAACTTCTCGACAGACGTCGCGGTG
AGTTCAGGCTTTTTCATATCGGGGTCGTCCTCTCCAAATGAAATGAACTTCCTTATATAGAGGAAGGGTC
TTGCGAAGGATAGTGGGATTGTGCGTCATCCCTTACGTCAGTGGAGATATCACATCAATCCACTTGCTTT
GAAGACGTGGTTGGAACGTCTTCTTTTTCCACGATGCTCCTCGTGGGTGGGGGTCCATCTTTGGGACCAC
TGTCGGCAGAGGCATCTTGAACGATAGCCTTTCCTTTATCGCAATGATGGCATTTGTAGGTGCCACCTTC
CTTTTCTACTGTCCTTTTGATGAAGTGACAGATAGCTGGGCAATGGAATCCGAGGAGGTTTCCCGATATT
ACCCTTTGTTGAAAAGTCTCAATAGCCCTTTGGTCTTCTGAGACTGTATCTTTGATATTCTTGGAGTAGA
CGAGAGTGTCGTGCTCCACCATGTTGACGGATCTCTAGGACGCGTCGACGCGTCGACGCGTCGACGCGTC
GACGCGTCCTAGAAGCTAATTCACTGGCCGTCGTTTTACAACGTCGTGACTGGGAAAACCCTGGCGTTAC
CCAACTTAATCGCCTTGCAGCACATCCCCCTTTCGCCAGCTGGCGTAATAGCGAAGAGGCCCGCACCGAT
CGCCCTTCCCAACAGTTGCGCAGCCTGAATG
[44 nt withheld, positions 8572-8615]
C
[141 nt withheld, positions 8617-8757]
CCTTTGACGTTGGAGTCCACGTTCTTT
[37 nt withheld, positions 8785-8821]
ACCCTATCTCGGGCTATTCTTTTGATTTATAAGGGATTTTGCCGATTTCGGAACCACCATCAAACAGGAT
TTTCGCCTGCTGGGGCAAACCAGCGTGGACCGCTTGCTGCAACTCTCTCAGGGCCAGGCGGTGAAGGGCA
ATCAGCTGTTGCCCGTCTCACTGGTGAAAAGAAAAACCACCCCAGTACATTAAAAACGTCCGCAATGTGT
TATTAAGTTGTCTAAGCGTCAATTTGTTTACACCACAATATATCCTGCCACCAGCCAGCCAACAGCTCCC
CGACCGGCAGCTCGGCACAAAATCACCACTCGATACAGGCAGCCCATCAGTCCGGGACGGCGTCAGCGGG
AGAGCCGTTGTAAGGCGGCAGACTTTGCTCATGTTACCGATGCTATTCGGAAGAACGGCAACTAAGCTGC
CGGGTTTGAAACACGGATGATCTCGCGGAGGGTAGCATGTTGATTGTAACGATGACAGAGCGTTGCTGCC
TGTGATCAAATATCATCTCCCTCGCAGAGATCCGAATTATCAGCCTTCTTATTCATTTCTCGCTTAACCG
TGACAGGCTGTCGATCTTGAGAACTATGCCGACATAATAGGAAATCGCTGGATAAAGCCGCTGAGGAAGC
TGAGTGGCGCTATTTCTTTAGAAGTGAACGTTGACGATATCAACTCCCCTATCCATTGCTCACCGAATGG
TACAGGTCGGGGACCCGAAGTTCCGACTGTCGGCCTGATGCATCCCCGGCTGATCGACCCCAGATCTGGG
GCTGAGAAAGCCCAGTAAGGAAACAACTGTAGGTTCGAGTCGCGAGATCCCCCGGAACCAAAGGAAGTAG
GTTAAACCCGCTCCGATCAGGCCGAGCCACGCCAGGCCGAGAACATTGGTTCCTGTAGGCATCGGGATTG
GCGGATCAAACACTAAAGCTACTGGAACGAGCAGAAGTCCTCCGGCCGCCAGTTGCCAGGCGGTAAAGGT
GAGCAGAGGCACGGGAGGTTGCCACTTGCGGGTCAGCACGGTTCCGAACGCCATGGAAACCGCCCCCGCC
AGGCCCGCTGCGACGCCGACAGGATCTAGCGCTGCGTTTGGTGTCAACACCAACAGCGCCACGCCCGCAG
TTCCGCAAATAGCCCCCAGGACCGCCATCAATCGTATCGGGCTACCTAGCAGAGCGGCAGAGATGAACAC
GACCATCAGCGGCTGCACAGCGCCTACCGTCGCCGCGACCCCGCCCGGCAGGCGGTAGACCGAAATAAAC
AACAAGCTCCAGAATAGCGAAATATTAAGTGCGCCGAGGATGAAGATGCGCATCCACCAGATTCCCGTTG
GAATCTGTCGGACGATCATCACGAGCAATAAACCCGCCGGCAACGCCCGCAGCAGCATACCGGCGACCCC
TCGGCCTCGCTGTTCGGGCTCCACGAAAACGCCGGACAGATGCGCCTTGTGAGCGTCCTTGGGGCCGTCC
TCCTGTTTGAAGACCGACAGCCCAATGATCTCGCCGTCGATGTAGGCGCCGAATGCCACGGCATCTCGCA
ACCGTTCAGCGAACGCCTCCATGGGCTTTTTCTCCTCGTGCTCGTAAACGGACCCGAACATCTCTGGAGC
TTTCTTCAGGGCCGACAATCGGATCTCGCGGAAATCCTGCACGTCGGCCGCTCCAAGCCGTCGAATCTGA
GCCTTAATCACAATTGTCAATTTTAATCCTCTGTTTATCGGCAGTTCGTAGAGCGCGCCGTGCGTCCCGA
GCGATACTGAGCGAAGCAAGTGCGTCGAGCAGTGCCCGCTTGTTCCTGAAATGCCAGTAAAGCGCTGGCT
GCTGAACCCCCAGCCGGAACTGACCCCACAAGGCCCTAGCGTTTGCAATGCACCAGGTCATCATTGACCC
AGGCGTGTTCCACCAGGCCGCTGCCTCGCAACTCTTCGCAGGCTTCGCCGACCTGCTCGCGCCACTTCTT
CACGCGGGTGGAATCCGATCCGCACATGAGGCGGAAGGTTTCCAGCTTGAGCGGGTACGGCTCCCGGTGC
GAGCTGAAATAGTCGAACATCCGTCGGGCCGTCGGCGACAGCTTGCGGTACTTCTCCCATATGAATTTCG
TGTAGTGGTCGCCAGCAAACAGCACGACGATTTCCTCGTCGATCAGGACCTGGCAACGGGACGTTTTCTT
GCCACGGTCCAGGACGCGGAAGCGGTGCAGCAGCGACACCGATTCCAGGTGCCCAACGCGGTCGGACGTG
AAGCCCATCGCCGTCGCCTGTAGGCGCGACAGGCATTCCTCGGCCTTCGTGTAATACCGGCCATTGATCG
ACCAGCCCAGGTCCTGGCAAAGCTCGTAGAACGTGAAGGTGATCGGCTCGCCGATAGGGGTGCGCTTCGC
GTACTCCAACACCTGCTGCCACACCAGTTCGTCATCGTCGGCCCGCAGCTCGACGCCGGTGTAGGTGATC
TTCACGTCCTTGTTGACGTGGAAAATGACCTTGTTTTGCAGCGCCTCGCGCGGGATTTTCTTGTTGCGCG
TGGTGAACAGGGCAGAGCGGGCCGTGTCGTTTGGCATCGCTCGCATCGTGTCCGGCCACGGCGCAATATC
GAACAAGGAAAGCTGCATTTCCTTGATCTGCTGCTTCGTGTGTTTCAGCAACGCGGCCTGCTTGGCCTCG
CTGACCTGTTTTGCCAGGTCCTCGCCGGCGGTTTTTCGCTTCTTGGTCGTCATAGTTCCTCGCGTGTCGA
TGGTCATCGACTTCGCCAAACCTGCCGCCTCCTGTTCGAGACGACGCGAACGCTCCACGGCGGCCGATGG
CGCGGGCAGGGCAGGGGGAGCCAGTTGCACGCTGTCGCGCTCGATCTTGGCCGTAGCTTGCTGGACCATC
GAGCCGACGGACTGGAAGGTTTCGCGGGGCGCACGCATGACGGTGCGGCTTGCGATGGTTTCGGCATCCT
CGGCGGAAAACCCCGCGTCGATCAGTTCTTGCCTGTATGCCTTCCGGTCAAACGTCCGATTCATTCACCC
TCCTTGCGGGATTGCCCCGACTCACGCCGGGGCAATGTGCCCTTATTCCTGATTTGACCCGCCTGGTGCC
TTGGTGTCCAGATAATCCACCTTATCGGCAATGAAGTCGGTCCCGTAGACCGTCTGGCCGTCCTTCTCGT
ACTTGGTATTCCGAATCTTGCCCTGCACGAATACCAGCGACCCCTTGCCCAAATACTTGCCGTGGGCCTC
GGCCTGAGAGCCAAAACACTTGATGCGGAAGAAGTCGGTGCGCTCCTGCTTGTCGCCGGCATCGTTGCGC
CACATCTAGGTACTAAAACAATTCATCCAGTAAAATATAATATTTTATTTTCTCCCAATCAGGCTTGATC
CCCTGTAAGTCAAAAAATAGCTCGACATACTGTTCTTCCCCGATATCCTCCCTGATCGACCGGACGCAGA
AGGCAATGTCATACCACTTGTCCGCCCTGCCGCTTCTCCCAAGATCAATAAAGCCACTTACTTTGCCATC
TTTCACAAAGATGTTGCTGTCTCCCAGGTCGCCGTGGGAAAAGACAAGTTCCTCTTCGGGCTTTTCCGTC
TTTAAAAAATCATACAGCTCGCGCGGATCTTTAAATGGAGTGTCTTCTTCCCAGTTTTCGCAATCCACAT
CGGCCAGATCGTTATTCAGTAAGTAATCCAATTCGGCTAAGCGGCTGTCTAAGCTATTCGTATAGGGACA
ATCCGATATGTCGATGGAGTGAAAGAGCCTGATGCACTCCGCATACAGCTCGATAATCTTTTCAGGGCTT
TGTTCATCTTCATACTCTTCCGAGCAAAGGACGCCATCGGCCTCACTCATGAGCAGATTGCTCCAGCCAT
CATGCCGTTCAAAGTGCAGGACCTTTGGAACAGGCAGCTTTCCTTCCAGCCATAGCATCATGTCCTTTTC
CCGTTCCACATCATAGGTGGTCCCTTTATACCGGCTGTCCGTCATTTTTAAATATAGGTTTTCATTTTCT
CCCACCAGCTTATATACCTTAGCAGGAGACATTCCTTCCGTATCTTTTACGCAGCGGTATTTTTCGATCA
GTTTTTTCAATTCCGGTGATATTCTCATTTTAGCCATTTATTATTTCCTTCCTCTTTTCTACAGTATTTA
AAGATACCCCAAGAAGCTAATTATAACAAGACGAACTCCAATTCACTGTTCCTTGCATTCTAAAACCTTA
AATACCAGAAAACAGCTTTTTCAAAGTTGTTTTCAAAGTTGGCGTATAACATAGTATCGACGGAGCCGAT
TTTGAAACCACAATTATGGGTGATGCTGCCAACTTACTGATTTAGTGTATGATGGTGTTTTTGAGGTGCT
CCAGTGGCTTCTGTTTCTATCAGCTGTCCCTCCTGTTCAGCTACTGACGGGGTGGTGCGTAACGGCAAAA
GCACCGCCGGACATCAGCGCTATCTCTGCTCTCACTGCCGTAAAACATGGCAACTGCAGTTCACTTACAC
CGCTTCTCAACCCGGTACGCACCAGAAAATCATTGATATGGCCATGAATGGCGTTGGATGCCGGGCAACA
GCCCGCATTATGGGCGTTGGCCTCAACACGATTTTACGTCACTTAAAAAACTCAGGCCGCAGTCGGTAAC
CTCGCGCATACAGCCGGGCAGTGACGTCATCGTCTGCGCGGAAATGGACGAACAGTGGGGCTATGTCGGG
GCTAAATCGCGCCAGCGCTGGCTGTTTTACGCGTATGACAGTCTCCGGAAGACGGTTGTTGCGCACGTAT
TCGGTGAACGCACTATGGCGACGCTGGGGCGTCTTATGAGCCTGCTGTCACCCTTTGACGTGGTGATATG
GATGACGGATGGCTGGCCGCTGTATGAATCCCGCCTGAAGGGAAAGCTGCACGTAATCAGCAAGCGATAT
ACGCAGCGAATTGAGCGGCATAACCTGAATCTGAGGCAGCACCTGGCACGGCTGGGACGGAAGTCGCTGT
CGTTCTCAAAATCGGTGGAGCTGCATGACAAAGTCATCGGGCATTATCTGAACATAAAACACTATCAATA
AGTTGGAGTCATTACCCAATTATGATAGAATTTACAAGCTATAAGGTTATTGTCCTGGGTTTCAAGCATT
AGTCCATGCAAGTTTTTATGCTTTGCCCATTCTATAGATATATTGATAAGCGCGCTGCCTATGCCTTGCC
CCCTGAAATCCTTACATACGGCGATATCTTCTATATAAAAGATATATTATCTTATCAGTATTGTCAATAT
ATTCAAGGCAATCTGCCTCCTCATCCTCTTCATCCTCTTCGTCTTGGTAGCTTTTTAAATATGGCGCTTC
ATAGAGTAATTCTGTAAAGGTCCAATTCTCGTTTTCATACCTCGGTATAATCTTACCTATCACCTCAAAT
GGTTCGCTGGGTTTATCGCACCCCCGAACACGAGCACGGCACCCGCGACCACTATGCCAAGAATGCCCAA
GGTAAAAATTGCCGGCCCCGCCATGAAGTCCGTGAATGCCCCGACGGCCGAAGTGAAGGGCAGGCCGCCA
CCCAGGCCGCCGCCCTCACTGCCCGGCACCTGGTCGCTGAATGTCGATGCCAGCACCTGCGGCACGTCAA
TGCTTCCGGGCGTCGCGCTCGGGCTGATCGCCCATCCCGTTACTGCCCCGATCCCGGCAATGGCAAGGAC
TGCCAGCGCTGCCATTTTTGGGGTGAGGCCGTTCGCGGCCGAGGGGCGCAGCCCCTGGGGGGATGGGAGG
CCCGCGTTAGCGGGCCGGGAGGGTTCGAGAAGGGGGGGCACCCCCCTTCGGCGTGCGCGGTCACGCGCAC
AGGGCGCAGCCCTGGTTAAAAACAAGGTTTATAAATATTGGTTTAAAAGCAGGTTAAAAGACAGGTTAGC
GGTGGCCGAAAAACGGGCGGAAACCCTTGCAAATGCTGGATTTTCTGCCTGTGGACAGCCCCTCAAATGT
CAATAGGTGCGCCCCTCATCTGTCAGCACTCTGCCCCTCAAGTGTCAAGGATCGCGCCCCTCATCTGTCA
GTAGTCGCGCCCCTCAAGTGTCAATACCGCAGGGCACTTATCCCCAGGCTTGTCCACATCATCTGTGGGA
AACTCGCGTAAAATCAGGCGTTTTCGCCGATTTGCGAGGCTGGCCAGCTCCACGTCGCCGGCCGAAATCG
AGCCTGCCCCTCATCTGTCAACGCCGCGCCGGGTGAGTCGGCCCCTCAAGTGTCAACGTCCGCCCCTCAT
CTGTCAGTGAGGGCCAAGTTTTCCGCGAGGTATCCACAACGCCGGCGGCCGCGGTGTCTCGCACACGGCT
TCGACGGCGTTTCTGGCGCGTTTGCAGGGCCATAGACGGCCGCCAGCCCAGCGGCGAGGGCAACCAGCCC
GGTGAGCGTCGGAAAGGCGC
