>Addgene plasmid #126257 | pGWB14-LYX039 | depositor partial sequence | sequence record 241531 | Niben101Scf02063g03016.1
ATGGGTCAATTAGATTCATTTCGAGATAACAGTTGGGACTTAATTGATATAAACAGTTTTATAGATGAAG
CACCTTCAGATTTCTTTTGGAATGATCAAATCCAGAACCAGAACCAAAGGTTTTCAGAGCTATGCTCTGT
TCTGGAACCTGGGAGACCTGTAAAAACAGACAAAATGACCATACTTGGTGATGCTATTCGTGTTCTAAAC
GAACTGAAGACTGAATCTGACGAATACAAAGAGATGAACCAAAAGCTTATGGAAGAGATTAAAACGTTGA
AGGCCCTGTTCCATAAATCTAGTTATAAGTTTGACTATTTCTCAATGATCCCTGGGTTGCAGAGCTGTAA
CAGAAGTCGAGGCACCTCTCAGCAATGCTACATTTCAGGAGGAGTGTATAGAAACAGAATGCCCTCGGAA
GAGGTCATGGAAACTAAAGTGATGTCTATTCGCATTTCTTTTACTGAGTCTTCTTTTGTTGTGTTTCTTA
ATAGAGGCCGAAATGAGTCTTGCAGCAAACAAGGTAGCAAAGCCTGCCGTGAGAAATTAAGAAGGGAAAA
ATTGAATGAGAGGTTTTCAGAGCTATGCTCTGTTCTGGAACCTGGGAGACCTGTAAAAACAGACAAAATG
ACCATACTTGGTGATGCTATTCGTGTTCTAAACGAACTGAAGACTGAATCTGACGAATACAAAGAGATGA
ACCAAAAGCTTATGGAAGAGATTAAAACGTTGAAGGCAGAGAAGAATGAACTTCGTGAAGAGAAACTCGC
ACTGAAAGCAGACAAAGAGAGGATGGAGCAAGAGTTGAAAGCTACGGCTACTCCAGCAAGTTTTATTCCA
TCCCATCCAGCAGCATATCAGCCGCCAGTAAATAAGATGTCAGTTTTCCCAAGTTATGGTTATGTGCCAA
TGTGGCAGTATCTACCGCCATCTTCCAGGGATACATCTCAAGATCATGCGCTCAGGCCTCCTGCTGCA
